Addgene plasmid #121068: Geph CR shRNA
Purpose: shRNA targeting the coding region of the gephyrin mRNA
Depositing lab: Angel de Blas. Depositing organization: University of Connecticut. Publication: Gephyrin clustering is required for the stability of GABAergic synapses. Yu W, Jiang M, Miralles CP, Li RW, Chen G, de Blas AL. Mol Cell Neurosci. 2007 Dec;36(4):484-500. doi: 10.1016/j.mcn.2007.08.008. Epub 2007 Aug 23. PubMed 17916433.
Backbone
  Vector backbone: mU6pro
  Vector type: RNAi
Growth in bacteria
  Bacterial resistance: Ampicillin, 100 μg/mL
  Growth temperature: 37°C
  Growth strain: DH5alpha
  Copy number: High Copy
Gene/Insert
  Gene/Insert name: GPHN shRNA
  gRNA/shRNA sequence: GAGGUAGAGCUGGCAGUAUGAACUG
  Species: R. norvegicus (rat)
  Entrez Gene: Gphn (a.k.a. Geph)
  Cloning method: Restriction Enzyme; 5′ cloning site BbsI (unknown if destroyed); 3′ cloning site XbaI (unknown if destroyed)
  Sequencing primers: 5′ unknown
Resource information
  A portion of this plasmid was derived from a plasmid made by: Insert was originally cloned in Angel de Blas's lab.
Terms and licenses: Academic/Nonprofit Terms; Industry Terms: Not Available to Industry
Depositor comments: It targets gephyrin mRNA, nucleotides 609-633 located in the protein coding region of GenBank accession numbers NM_022865.3 and gi145553981.
How to cite: Geph CR shRNA was a gift from Angel de Blas (Addgene plasmid # 121068 ; http://n2t.net/addgene:121068 ; RRID:Addgene_121068)
