[The description below was written by a language model from this plasmid's Addgene catalogue record and pLannotate feature annotations shown in this document.]
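Description:
Geph CR shRNA is a small (about 3.4 kb) RNA interference plasmid built on the mU6pro backbone, designed to knock down gephyrin (Gphn), the postsynaptic scaffolding protein of inhibitory synapses, in rat cells. The payload is a short hairpin RNA cassette placed downstream of the mouse U6 snRNA promoter, an RNA polymerase III promoter well suited to producing short, precisely initiated transcripts without a cap or poly(A) tail. The hairpin was inserted by restriction cloning between BbsI and XbaI sites, which corresponds to the short unannotated gap following the U6 promoter in the feature table. According to the depositor, the hairpin targets a 25-nucleotide stretch (positions 609–633) within the protein-coding region of the rat gephyrin mRNA, hence the "CR" in the name. An SV40 polyadenylation signal lies just beyond the insert site in the reverse orientation. It is a backbone remnant and is not needed for Pol III expression of the hairpin.

The rest of the plasmid is a standard pBluescript-like cloning scaffold: a high-copy ColE1/pUC origin for replication in E. coli, the β-lactamase gene with its own promoter for ampicillin selection, an f1 phage origin, a T3 promoter, and lac promoter/operator, lacI and lacZα fragments. There is no mammalian selection marker, fluorescent reporter or viral packaging element annotated, so the construct is suited to transient transfection, with transfected cells identified by other means such as a co-transfected marker. The associated study concerns the role of gephyrin clustering in the stability of GABAergic synapses, consistent with use of this plasmid for gephyrin loss-of-function experiments in neurons.
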