Features (pLannotate 1.2.2; 12 found; start..end, strand, type, name):
    100..412     +  promoter       U6 promoter: RNA polymerase III promoter for mouse U6 snRNA (Das et al., 1988)
    487..621     -  polyA_signal   SV40 poly(A) signal: SV40 polyadenylation signal
    719..737     -  promoter       T3 promoter: promoter for bacteriophage T3 RNA polymerase
    782..798     -  protein_bind   lac operator: The lac repressor binds to the lac operator to inhibit transcription in E. coli. This inhibition can be relieved by adding lactose or isopropyl-β-D-thiogalactopyranoside (IPTG). lac repressor encoded by lacI
    806..836     -  promoter       lac promoter: promoter for the E. coli lac operon
    851..872     -  protein_bind   CAP binding site: CAP binding activates transcription in the presence of cAMP. E. coli catabolite activator protein
    885..977     -  CDS            lacI (fragment): lac repressor; lacI; The lac repressor binds to the lac operator to inhibit transcription in E. coli. This inhibition can be relieved by adding lactose or isopropyl-β-D-thiogalactopyranoside (IPTG).
   1160..1748    -  rep_origin     ori: high-copy-number ColE1/pMB1/pBR322/pUC origin of replication
   1919..2779    -  CDS            AmpR: β-lactamase; bla; confers resistance to ampicillin, carbenicillin, and related antibiotics
   2780..2884    -  promoter       AmpR promoter: bla
   2937..3365    -  rep_origin     f1 ori (sequence partly withheld): f1 bacteriophage origin of replication; arrow indicates direction of (+) strand synthesis
   3370..3436    -  CDS            lacZα (fragment): LacZα fragment of β-galactosidase; lacZ fragment
>Addgene plasmid #121068 | Geph CR shRNA | addgene full sequence | sequence record 240236 | Addgene NGS Result
TCGACAGCCTGCAGGAATGGCCGGCCATCTTAATTAAGAAATTTAAATATGTTTAAACATAGGGCCCAAT
GGCGCGCCAAGGCCATCTAGGCCAAGCTTATCCGACGCCGCCATCTCTAGGCCCGCGCCGGCCCCCTCGC
ACAGACTTGTGGGAGAAGCTCGGCTACTCCCCTGCCCCGGTTAATTTGCATATAATATTTCCTAGTAACT
ATAGAGGCTTAATGTGCGATAAAAGACAGATAATCTGTTCTTTTTAATACTAGCTACATTTTACATGATA
GGCTTGGATTTCTATAAGAGATACAAATACTAAATTATTATTTTAAAAAACAGCACAAAAGGAAACTCAC
CCTAACTGTAAAGTAATTGTGTGTTTTGAGACTATAAATATCCCTTGGAGAAAAGCCTTGTTTGGAGGTA
GAGCTGGCAGTATGAACTGACACAGTTCATACAGCCAGCTCTACCTCTTTTTCTAGATAATACGTAGATC
CAGACATGATAAGATACATTGATGAGTTTGGACAAACCACAACTAGAATGCAGTGAAAAAAATGCTTTAT
TTGTGAAATTTGTGATGCTATTGCTTTATTTGTAACCATTATAAGCTGCAATAAACAAGTTAACAACAAC
AATTGCATTCATTTTATGTTTCAGGTTCAGGGGGAGGTGTGGGAGGTTTTTTAATTCTTGCGGCCGCGGC
GGTACCCAGCTTTTGTTCCCTTTAGTGAGGGTTAATTGCGCGCTTGGCGTAATCATGGTCATAGCTGTTT
CCTGTGTGAAATTGTTATCCGCTCACAATTCCACACAACATACGAGCCGGGAGCATAAAGTGTAAAGCCT
GGGGTGCCTAATGAGTGAGCTAACTCACATTAATTGCGTTGCGCTCACTGCCCGCTTTCCAGTCGGGAAA
CCTGTCGTGCCAGCTGCATTAATGAATCGGCCAACGCGCGGGGAGAGGCGGTTTGCGTATTGGGCGCTCT
TCCGCTTCCTCGCTCACTGACTCGCTGCGCTCGGTCGTTCGGCTGCGGCGAGCGGTATCAGCTCACTCAA
AGGCGGTAATACGGTTATCCACAGAATCAGGGGATAACGCAGGAAAGAACATGTGAGCAAAAGGCCAGCA
AAAGGCCAGGAACCGTAAAAAGGCCGCGTTGCTGGCGTTTTTCCATAGGCTCCGCCCCCCTGACGAGCAT
CACAAAAATCGACGCTCAAGTCAGAGGTGGCGAAACCCGACAGGACTATAAAGATACCAGGCGTTTCCCC
CTGGAAGCTCCCTCGTGCGCTCTCCTGTTCCGACCCTGCCGCTTACCGGATACCTGTCCGCCTTTCTCCC
TTCGGGAAGCGTGGCGCTTTCTCATAGCTCACGCTGTAGGTATCTCAGTTCGGTGTAGGTCGTTCGCTCC
AAGCTGGGCTGTGTGCACGAACCCCCCGTTCAGCCCGACCGCTGCGCCTTATCCGGTAACTATCGTCTTG
AGTCCAACCCGGTAAGACACGACTTATCGCCACTGGCAGCAGCCACTGGTAACAGGATTAGCAGAGCGAG
GTATGTAGGCGGTGCTACAGAGTTCTTGAAGTGGTGGCCTAACTACGGCTACACTAGAAGAACAGTATTT
GGTATCTGCGCTCTGCTGAAGCCAGTTACCTTCGGAAAAAGAGTTGGTAGCTCTTGATCCGGCAAACAAA
CCACCGCTGGTAGCGGTGGTTTTTTTGTTTGCAAGCAGCAGATTACGCGCAGAAAAAAAGGATCTCAAGA
AGATCCTTTGATCTTTTCTACGGGGTCTGACGCTCAGTGGAACGAAAACTCACGTTAAGGGATTTTGGTC
ATGAGATTATCAAAAAGGATCTTCACCTAGATCCTTTTAAATTAAAAATGAAGTTTTAAATCAATCTAAA
GTATATATGAGTAAACTTGGTCTGACAGTTACCAATGCTTAATCAGTGAGGCACCTATCTCAGCGATCTG
TCTATTTCGTTCATCCATAGTTGCCTGACTCCCCGTCGTGTAGATAACTACGATACGGGAGGGCTTACCA
TCTGGCCCCAGTGCTGCAATGATACCGCGAGACCCACGCTCACCGGCTCCAGATTTATCAGCAATAAACC
AGCCAGCCGGAAGGGCCGAGCGCAGAAGTGGTCCTGCAACTTTATCCGCCTCCATCCAGTCTATTAATTG
TTGCCGGGAAGCTAGAGTAAGTAGTTCGCCAGTTAATAGTTTGCGCAACGTTGTTGCCATTGCTACAGGC
ATCGTGGTGTCACGCTCGTCGTTTGGTATGGCTTCATTCAGCTCCGGTTCCCAACGATCAAGGCGAGTTA
CATGATCCCCCATGTTGTGCAAAAAAGCGGTTAGCTCCTTCGGTCCTCCGATCGTTGTCAGAAGTAAGTT
GGCCGCAGTGTTATCACTCATGGTTATGGCAGCACTGCATAATTCTCTTACTGTCATGCCATCCGTAAGA
TGCTTTTCTGTGACTGGTGAGTACTCAACCAAGTCATTCTGAGAATAGTGTATGCGGCGACCGAGTTGCT
CTTGCCCGGCGTCAATACGGGATAATACCGCGCCACATAGCAGAACTTTAAAAGTGCTCATCATTGGAAA
ACGTTCTTCGGGGCGAAAACTCTCAAGGATCTTACCGCTGTTGAGATCCAGTTCGATGTAACCCACTCGT
GCACCCAACTGATCTTCAGCATCTTTTACTTTCACCAGCGTTTCTGGGTGAGCAAAAACAGGAAGGCAAA
ATGCCGCAAAAAAGGGAATAAGGGCGACACGGAAATGTTGAATACTCATACTCTTCCTTTTTCAATATTA
TTGAAGCATTTATCAGGGTTATTGTCTCATGAGCGGATACATATTTGAATGTATTTAGAAAAATAAACAA
ATAGGGGTTCCGCGCACATTTCCCCGAAAAGTGCCACCTAAATTGTAAGCGTTAATATTTTGTTAAAATT
CGCGTTAAATTTTTGTTAAATCAGCTCATTTTTTAACCAATAGGCCGAAATCGGCAAAATCCCTTATAAA
TCAAAAGAATAGACCGAGATAGGGT
[37 nt withheld, positions 3036-3072]
AAAGAACGTGGACTCCAACGTCAAAGG
[49 nt withheld, positions 3100-3148]
T
[91 nt withheld, positions 3150-3240]
G
[124 nt withheld, positions 3242-3365]
CCCATTCGCCATTCAGGCTGCGCAACTGTTGGGAAGGGCGATCGGTGCGGGCCTCTTCGCTATTACGCCA
G
